Addgene plasmid #215800: pNIC-HIS6-MBP-TEV-GG
Purpose: (Empty Backbone) Cloning of target gene with N terminal His6 MBP tag and TEV Cleavage
Depositing lab: ASAP Discovery & Frank von Delft. Depositing organization: University of Oxford. Publication: A selection of Golden Gate vectors to simplify recombinant protein production in Escherichia coli. Fairhead M, Koekemoer L, Williams E, von Delft F. bioRxiv 2024.02.13.579886 10.1101/2024.02.13.579886.
Backbone
  Vector backbone: pNIC28a
  Backbone manufacturer: Novagen
  Vector type: Bacterial Expression
Growth in bacteria
  Bacterial resistance: Kanamycin, 50 μg/mL
  Growth temperature: 37°C
  Growth strain: DH5alpha
  Copy number: Low Copy
Gene/Insert
  Gene/Insert name: None
Depositor comments: Please visit https://doi.org/10.1101/2024.02.13.579886 for bioRxiv preprint.
How to cite: pNIC-HIS6-MBP-TEV-GG was a gift from ASAP Discovery & Frank von Delft (Addgene plasmid # 215800 ; http://n2t.net/addgene:215800 ; RRID:Addgene_215800)
