[The description below was written by a language model from this plasmid's Addgene catalogue record and pLannotate feature annotations shown in this document.]
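Description:
pNIC-HIS6-MBP-TEV-GG is an empty bacterial expression backbone of about 6.5 kb, derived from pNIC28a, a pET-type vector. It is designed for Golden Gate insertion of a target gene so that the product carries an N-terminal His6–maltose-binding protein tag that can be removed with TEV protease. The plasmid is propagated in E. coli under kanamycin selection, conferred by an aph(3')-Ia KanR gene. It replicates from a ColE1/pBR322-type origin accompanied by the bom region and the rop gene, which fits the record's low-copy designation. An f1 origin is also present. Short tetracycline-resistance fragments and a predicted open reading frame appear to be non-functional remnants of the pBR322 lineage.

The expression cassette consists of a T7 promoter followed directly by a lac operator, the strong T7 gene 10 ribosome binding site, a malE (MBP) coding fragment and a T7 terminator. A lacI gene on the plasmid, driven by its own promoter, supplies the repressor. Transcription therefore depends on a host that provides T7 RNA polymerase and is induced with IPTG. MBP serves as a solubility enhancer and amylose-affinity handle, and the His tag allows metal-affinity purification.

The automated annotation does not mark the N-terminal His6, the TEV site or the Golden Gate cloning sites, and the record does not name the type IIS enzyme. These elements presumably lie in the unannotated stretches flanking malE. A short His-tag fragment and a fragment resembling T7 gene 10B are annotated downstream of malE, before the terminator. Whether either ends up in frame with an inserted gene is not stated. The vector is intended for recombinant protein production in E. coli.
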