Features (pLannotate 1.2.2; 19 found; start..end, strand, type, name):
     31..49      +  promoter       T7 promoter: promoter for bacteriophage T7 RNA polymerase
     50..74      +  protein_bind   lac operator: The lac repressor binds to the lac operator to inhibit transcription in E. coli. This inhibition can be relieved by adding lactose or isopropyl-β-D-thiogalactopyranoside (IPTG). lac repressor encoded by lacI
     89..111     +  RBS            RBS: efficient ribosome binding site from bacteriophage T7 gene 10 (Olins and Rangwala, 1989)
    146..1237    +  CDS            malE (fragment): MALE_ECO57 - Experimental evidence at protein level: Swiss-Prot protein existence level 1. Part of the ABC transporter complex MalEFGK involved in maltose/maltodextrin import. Binds maltose and higher maltodextrins. From Escherichia coli O157:H7.
   1365..1382    +  CDS            9xHis (fragment): 9xHis affinity tag
   1392..1441    +  CDS            SET1 (fragment): solubility-enhancement tag derived from T7 phage gene 10B
   1449..1496    +  terminator     T7 terminator: transcription terminator for bacteriophage T7 RNA polymerase
   1533..1961    +  rep_origin     f1 ori (sequence partly withheld): f1 bacteriophage origin of replication; arrow indicates direction of (+) strand synthesis
   2014..2071    +  promoter       AmpR promoter (fragment): bla
   2080..2895    -  CDS            KanR: aminoglycoside phosphotransferase; aph(3')-Ia; confers resistance to kanamycin in bacteria or G418 (Geneticin®) in eukaryotes
   3017..3605    +  rep_origin     ori: high-copy-number ColE1/pMB1/pBR322/pUC origin of replication
   3791..3930    -  misc_feature   bom: basis of mobility region from pBR322
   4032..4223    -  CDS            rop: Rop protein, which maintains plasmids at low copy number; rop
   4240..4620    +  CDS            YPB1_ECOLX: Protein predicted: Swiss-Prot protein existence level 4. From Escherichia coli.
   4692..4983    -  CDS            TcR (fragment): tetracycline efflux protein; tet; confers resistance to tetracycline
   4998..5019    -  protein_bind   CAP binding site: CAP binding activates transcription in the presence of cAMP. E. coli catabolite activator protein
   5032..6114    -  CDS            lacI: lac repressor; lacI; The lac repressor binds to the lac operator to inhibit transcription in E. coli. This inhibition can be relieved by adding lactose or isopropyl-β-D-thiogalactopyranoside (IPTG).
   6115..6192    -  promoter       lacI promoter: lacI
   6200..9       -  CDS            TcR (fragment) (across the origin): tetracycline efflux protein; tet; confers resistance to tetracycline
>Addgene plasmid #215800 | pNIC-HIS6-MBP-TEV-GG | addgene full sequence | sequence record 426304 | Addgene NGS Result
TAGAGGATCGAGATCTCGATCCCGCGAAATTAATACGACTCACTATAGGGGAATTGTGAGCGGATAACAA
TTCCCCTCTAGAAATAATTTTGTTTAACTTTAAGAAGGAGATATACATATGAAGATCCACCATCATCATC
ATCACGAAGAGGGTAAGCTGGTGATCTGGATCAATGGGGATAAGGGGTACAACGGCCTGGCAGAGGTCGG
TAAGAAGTTTGAGAAGGACACAGGGATTAAGGTGACTGTTGAGCACCCTGATAAGCTGGAAGAAAAGTTC
CCGCAGGTTGCAGCCACCGGAGACGGCCCTGACATCATTTTCTGGGCACACGACCGCTTCGGTGGGTACG
CGCAATCTGGACTGTTGGCTGAAATTACGCCCGACAAGGCATTCCAAGACAAATTATACCCTTTCACGTG
GGATGCTGTCCGGTATAACGGGAAGCTGATAGCGTATCCGATTGCGGTAGAGGCGTTGTCATTAATCTAT
AACAAGGATTTATTACCCAATCCGCCCAAAACTTGGGAAGAGATCCCAGCGTTGGACAAGGAGTTGAAGG
CAAAGGGTAAAAGCGCCCTCATGTTCAACCTTCAAGAACCGTATTTTACGTGGCCATTAATCGCCGCTGA
CGGTGGGTACGCATTCAAGTACGAGAACGGAAAGTACGATATCAAGGATGTTGGGGTTGACAACGCTGGG
GCCAAAGCGGGCTTAACGTTCCTCGTTGACCTCATAAAGAACAAGCACATGAACGCGGATACGGACTACT
CGATAGCTGAAGCTGCTTTTAACAAAGGCGAGACTGCTATGACCATTAACGGACCTTGGGCGTGGTCCAA
CATTGACACATCAAAGGTGAACTACGGGGTTACAGTACTTCCGACCTTTAAAGGGCAACCTAGCAAGCCA
TTCGTGGGAGTCCTGTCAGCCGGAATTAATGCGGCGTCACCGAACAAGGAGTTAGCGAAGGAGTTTCTTG
AGAACTATTTACTTACCGACGAGGGCTTGGAAGCCGTTAACAAGGACAAGCCACTTGGGGCGGTAGCATT
AAAATCGTACGAAGAAGAATTGGCGAAGGACCCGCGGATCGCCGCGACGATGGAAAATGCCCAGAAGGGC
GAGATTATGCCGAACATTCCCCAAATGTCTGCATTCTGGTATGCAGTTCGCACGGCAGTGATAAACGCAG
CCAGCGGTCGTCAAACGGTGGACGAGGCTCTTAAGGATGCCCAAACGAACTCCATAACATCGCTGTACAA
GAAGGCTGGATCTGGTGAGAACCTGTACTTCCAATCCATGAGAGACCGCGGATAATTCGGGTCTCACTCG
AGCACCCGTCGACAAGCTTGCGGCCGCACTCGAGCACCACCACCACCACCACTGAGATCCGGCTGCTAAC
AAAGCCCGAAAGGAAGCTGAGTTGGCTGCTGCCACCGCTGAGCAATAACTAGCATAACCCCTTGGGGCCT
CTAAACGGGTCTTGAGGGGTTTTTTGCTGAAAGGAGGAACTATATCCGGATTGGCGAATGGG
[124 nt withheld, positions 1533-1656]
C
[91 nt withheld, positions 1658-1748]
A
[49 nt withheld, positions 1750-1798]
CCTTTGACGTTGGAGTCCACGTTCTTT
[37 nt withheld, positions 1826-1862]
ACCCTATCTCGGTCTATTCTTTTGATTTATAAGGGATTTTGCCGATTTCGGCCTATTGGTTAAAAAATGA
GCTGATTTAACAAAAATTTAACGCGAATTTTAACAAAATATTAACGCTTACAATTTAGGTGGCACTTTTC
GGGGAAATGTGCGCGGAACCCCTATTTGTTTATTTTTCTAAATACATTCAAATATGTATCCGCTCATGAA
TTAATTCTTAGAAAAACTCATCGAGCATCAAATGAAACTGCAATTTATTCATATCAGGATTATCAATACC
ATATTTTTGAAAAAGCCGTTTCTGTAATGAAGGAGAAAACTCACCGAGGCAGTTCCATAGGATGGCAAGA
TCCTGGTATCGGTCTGCGATTCCGACTCGTCCAACATCAATACAACCTATTAATTTCCCCTCGTCAAAAA
TAAGGTTATCAAGTGAGAAATCACCATGAGTGACGACTGAATCCGGTGAGAATGGCAAAAGTTTATGCAT
TTCTTTCCAGACTTGTTCAACAGGCCAGCCATTACGCTCGTCATCAAAATCACTCGCATCAACCAAACCG
TTATTCATTCGTGATTGCGCCTGAGCGAGACGAAATACGCGATCGCTGTTAAAAGGACAATTACAAACAG
GAATCGAATGCAACCGGCGCAGGAACACTGCCAGCGCATCAACAATATTTTCACCTGAATCAGGATATTC
TTCTAATACCTGGAATGCTGTTTTCCCGGGGATCGCAGTGGTGAGTAACCATGCATCATCAGGAGTACGG
ATAAAATGCTTGATGGTCGGAAGAGGCATAAATTCCGTCAGCCAGTTTAGTCTGACCATCTCATCTGTAA
CATCATTGGCAACGCTACCTTTGCCATGTTTCAGAAACAACTCTGGCGCATCGGGCTTCCCATACAATCG
ATAGATTGTCGCACCTGATTGCCCGACATTATCGCGAGCCCATTTATACCCATATAAATCAGCATCCATG
TTGGAATTTAATCGCGGCCTAGAGCAAGACGTTTCCCGTTGAATATGGCTCATAACACCCCTTGTATTAC
TGTTTATGTAAGCAGACAGTTTTATTGTTCATGACCAAAATCCCTTAACGTGAGTTTTCGTTCCACTGAG
CGTCAGACCCCGTAGAAAAGATCAAAGGATCTTCTTGAGATCCTTTTTTTCTGCGCGTAATCTGCTGCTT
GCAAACAAAAAAACCACCGCTACCAGCGGTGGTTTGTTTGCCGGATCAAGAGCTACCAACTCTTTTTCCG
AAGGTAACTGGCTTCAGCAGAGCGCAGATACCAAATACTGTCCTTCTAGTGTAGCCGTAGTTAGGCCACC
ACTTCAAGAACTCTGTAGCACCGCCTACATACCTCGCTCTGCTAATCCTGTTACCAGTGGCTGCTGCCAG
TGGCGATAAGTCGTGTCTTACCGGGTTGGACTCAAGACGATAGTTACCGGATAAGGCGCAGCGGTCGGGC
TGAACGGGGGGTTCGTGCACACAGCCCAGCTTGGAGCGAACGACCTACACCGAACTGAGATACCTACAGC
GTGAGCTATGAGAAAGCGCCACGCTTCCCGAAGGGAGAAAGGCGGACAGGTATCCGGTAAGCGGCAGGGT
CGGAACAGGAGAGCGCACGAGGGAGCTTCCAGGGGGAAACGCCTGGTATCTTTATAGTCCTGTCGGGTTT
CGCCACCTCTGACTTGAGCGTCGATTTTTGTGATGCTCGTCAGGGGGGCGGAGCCTATGGAAAAACGCCA
GCAACGCGGCCTTTTTACGGTTCCTGGCCTTTTGCTGGCCTTTTGCTCACATGTTCTTTCCTGCGTTATC
CCCTGATTCTGTGGATAACCGTATTACCGCCTTTGAGTGAGCTGATACCGCTCGCCGCAGCCGAACGACC
GAGCGCAGCGAGTCAGTGAGCGAGGAAGCGGAAGAGCGCCTGATGCGGTATTTTCTCCTTACGCATCTGT
GCGGTATTTCACACCGCAATGGTGCACTCTCAGTACAATCTGCTCTGATGCCGCATAGTTAAGCCAGTAT
ACACTCCGCTATCGCTACGTGACTGGGTCATGGCTGCGCCCCGACACCCGCCAACACCCGCTGACGCGCC
CTGACGGGCTTGTCTGCTCCCGGCATCCGCTTACAGACAAGCTGTGACCGTCTCCGGGAGCTGCATGTGT
CAGAGGTTTTCACCGTCATCACCGAAACGCGCGAGGCAGCTGCGGTAAAGCTCATCAGCGTGGTCGTGAA
GCGATTCACAGATGTCTGCCTGTTCATCCGCGTCCAGCTCGTTGAGTTTCTCCAGAAGCGTTAATGTCTG
GCTTCTGATAAAGCGGGCCATGTTAAGGGCGGTTTTTTCCTGTTTGGTCACTGATGCCTCCGTGTAAGGG
GGATTTCTGTTCATGGGGGTAATGATACCGATGAAACGAGAGAGGATGCTCACGATACGGGTTACTGATG
ATGAACATGCCCGGTTACTGGAACGTTGTGAGGGTAAACAACTGGCGGTATGGATGCGGCGGGACCAGAG
AAAAATCACTCAGGGTCAATGCCAGCGCTTCGTTAATACAGATGTAGGTGTTCCACAGGGTAGCCAGCAG
CATCCTGCGATGCAGATCCGGAACATAATGGTGCAGGGCGCTGACTTCCGCGTTTCCAGACTTTACGAAA
CACGGAAACCGAAGACCATTCATGTTGTTGCTCAGGTCGCAGACGTTTTGCAGCAGCAGTCGCTTCACGT
TCGCTCGCGTATCGGTGATTCATTCTGCTAACCAGTAAGGCAACCCCGCCAGCCTAGCCGGGTCCTCAAC
GACAGGAGCACGATCATGCGCACCCGTGGGGCCGCCATGCCGGCGATAATGGCCTGCTTCTCGCCGAAAC
GTTTGGTGGCGGGACCAGTGACGAAGGCTTGAGCGAGGGCGTGCAAGATTCCGAATACCGCAAGCGACAG
GCCGATCATCGTCGCGCTCCAGCGAAAGTGGTCCTCGCCGAAAATGACCCAGAGCGCTGCCGGCACCTGT
CCTACGAGTTGCATGATAAAGAAGACAGTCATAAGTGCGGCGACGATAGTCATGCCCCGCGCCCACCGGA
AGGAGCTGACTGGGTTGAAGGCTCTCAAGGGCATCGGTCGAGATCCCGGTGCCTAATGAGTGAGCTAACT
TACATTAATTGCGTTGCGCTCACTGCCCGCTTTCCAGTCGGGAAACCTGTCGTGCCAGCTGCATTAATGA
ATCGGCCAACGCGCGGGGAGAGGCGGTTTGCGTATTGGGCGCCAGGGTGGTTTTTCTTTTCACCAGTGAG
ACGGGCAACAGCTGATTGCCCTTCACCGCCTGGCCCTGAGAGAGTTGCAGCAAGCGGTCCACGCTGGTTT
GCCCCAGCAGGCGAAAATCCTGTTTGATGGTGGTTAACGGCGGGATATAACATGAGCTGTCTTCGGTATC
GTCGTATCCCACTACCGAGATATCCGCACCAACGCGCAGCCCGGACTCGGTAATGGCGCGCATTGCGCCC
AGCGCCATCTGATCGTTGGCAACCAGCATCGCAGTGGGAACGATGCCCTCATTCAGCATTTGCATGGTTT
GTTGAAAACCGGACATGGCACTCCAGTCGCCTTCCCGTTCCGCTATCGGCTGAATTTGATTGCGAGTGAG
ATATTTATGCCAGCCAGCCAGACGCAGACGCGCCGAGACAGAACTTAATGGGCCCGCTAACAGCGCGATT
TGCTGGTGACCCAATGCGACCAGATGCTCCACGCCCAGTCGCGTACCGTCTTCATGGGAGAAAATAATAC
TGTTGATGGGTGTCTGGTCAGAGACATCAAGAAATAACGCCGGAACATTAGTGCAGGCAGCTTCCACAGC
AATGGCATCCTGGTCATCCAGCGGATAGTTAATGATCAGCCCACTGACGCGTTGCGCGAGAAGATTGTGC
ACCGCCGCTTTACAGGCTTCGACGCCGCTTCGTTCTACCATCGACACCACCACGCTGGCACCCAGTTGAT
CGGCGCGAGATTTAATCGCCGCGACAATTTGCGACGGCGCGTGCAGGGCCAGACTGGAGGTGGCAACGCC
AATCAGCAACGACTGTTTGCCCGCCAGTTGTTGTGCCACGCGGTTGGGAATGTAATTCAGCTCCGCCATC
GCCGCTTCCACTTTTTCCCGCGTTTTCGCAGAAACGTGGCTGGCCTGGTTCACCACGCGGGAAACGGTCT
GATAAGAGACACCGGCATACTCTGCGACATCGTATAACGTTACTGGTTTCACATTCACCACCCTGAATTG
ACTCTCTTCCGGGCGCTATCATGCCATACCGCGAAAGGTTTTGCGCCATTCGATGGTGTCCGGGATCTCG
ACGCTCTCCCTTATGCGACTCCTGCATTAGGAAGCAGCCCAGTAGTAGGTTGAGGCCGTTGAGCACCGCC
GCCGCAAGGAATGGTGCATGCAAGGAGATGGCGCCCAACAGTCCCCCGGCCACGGGGCCTGCCACCATAC
CCACGCCGAAACAAGCGCTCATGAGCCCGAAGTGGCGAGCCCGATCTTCCCCATCGGTGATGTCGGCGAT
ATAGGCGCCAGCAACCGCACCTGTGGCGCCGGTGATGCCGGCCACGATGCGTCCGGCG
